Addgene plasmid #184091: pT22Ubm4Eng2bKRPC(#493)
Purpose: cyclofen-inducible fish Eng2b (mut) activation in zebrafish permanent transgenic
Depositing lab: Sophie Vriz. Depositing organization: College de France. Publication: H2O2 and Engrailed 2 paracrine activity synergize to shape the zebrafish optic tectum. Amblard I, Thauvin M, Rampon C, Queguiner I, Pak VV, Belousov V, Prochiantz A, Volovitch M, Joliot A, Vriz S. Commun Biol. 2020 Sep 29;3(1):536. doi: 10.1038/s42003-020-01268-7. PubMed 32994473.
Backbone
  Vector backbone: pT22i (pT2AL200R150G derivative)
  Backbone manufacturer: modified by M Volovitch from pT2AL200R150 of A Urasaki; Urasaki et al 2006, Genetics 174:639)
  Backbone size w/o insert (bp): 8031
  Vector type: Zebrafish transgenesis (blue eyes)
Growth in bacteria
  Bacterial resistance: Ampicillin, 100 μg/mL
  Growth temperature: 37°C
  Growth strain: DH5alpha
  Copy number: High Copy
Gene/Insert
  Gene/Insert name: 4myc-ZfEng2b(WW>KK)-ERT2-P2A-mCherry
  Species: H. sapiens (myc), D. rerio (ZfEng2b), H. sapiens (ERT2), PTV-1 (P2A), Discosoma sp. (mCherry)
  Insert size (bp): 2763
  Mutation: ZfEng2b: W141K, W144K; ERT2: G400V, M543A, L544A, deleted 1-281;
  Promoter: Zf-Ubi
  Tag / fusion protein: 4xMyc (N terminal on insert)
  Cloning method: Restriction Enzyme; 5′ cloning site BamHI (not destroyed); 3′ cloning site AscI (not destroyed)
  Sequencing primers: 5′ ubidir; 3′ SVLrev34
Resource information
  A portion of this plasmid was derived from a plasmid made by: synthetic ERT2
Terms and licenses: Academic/Nonprofit Terms; Industry Terms: Not Available to Industry
Depositor comments: 4myc; ZfEng2b: NP_571115; ERT2: NP_000116; P2A: AIE57569; mCherry: AY678264 (polycistronic mRNA: mCherry cytoplasmic marker of expression) + gCRY:CFP as a marker of transgenesis;
How to cite: pT22Ubm4Eng2bKRPC(#493) was a gift from Sophie Vriz (Addgene plasmid # 184091 ; http://n2t.net/addgene:184091 ; RRID:Addgene_184091)
