[The description below was written by a language model from this plasmid's Addgene catalogue record and pLannotate feature annotations shown in this document.]
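Description:
pT22Ubm4Eng2bKRPC(#493) is a Tol2 transposon-based zebrafish transgenesis plasmid built on pT22i, a derivative of pT2AL200R150G, and intended for generating stable transgenic lines. In bacteria it is maintained through a high-copy ColE1/pUC-type origin and selected with ampicillin via the β-lactamase gene; a fragment of the f1 origin and a T3 promoter are also present in the backbone. The full sequence is about 10.8 kb. Short hits annotated as yeast CEN4 and lacI fragments are probably incidental matches rather than functional parts.

The payload, cloned between BamHI and AscI, is driven by the zebrafish ubiquitin (Zf-Ubi) promoter, which is recorded in the catalogue but not annotated in the feature table. It encodes a single open reading frame with four N-terminal Myc epitopes. These are fused to zebrafish Engrailed 2b carrying the W141K and W144K substitutions (WW>KK). The automated annotation labels this region by homology to chicken EN2. Engrailed is followed by ERT2, the mutated ligand-binding domain of the human estrogen receptor (G400V, M543A, L544A, residues 1–281 deleted). A P2A peptide then separates mCherry, and the cassette ends with an SV40 polyadenylation signal. The ERT2 fusion keeps the Engrailed protein inactive until a ligand is supplied, here cyclofen, so activity can be switched on by the experimenter. The co-translationally released mCherry acts as a cytoplasmic marker of expressing cells.

A separate, oppositely oriented cassette expresses ECFP with its own SV40 poly(A). The depositor describes it as a gamma-crystallin-driven CFP marker, giving "blue eyes" for identifying transgenic carriers. The construct provides inducible activation of the mutant Eng2b in permanent transgenic fish. The record does not state the functional consequence of the WW>KK mutation.
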