Features (pLannotate 1.2.2; 17 found; start..end, strand, type, name):
      4..131     +  rep_origin     f1 ori (fragment) (sequence partly withheld): f1 bacteriophage origin of replication; arrow indicates direction of (+) strand synthesis
    152..170     -  promoter       T3 promoter: promoter for bacteriophage T3 RNA polymerase
    399..520     -  polyA_signal   SV40 poly(A) signal: SV40 polyadenylation signal
    540..1253    -  CDS            ECFP: ECFP is a basic (constitutively fluorescent) cyan fluorescent protein published in 1996, derived from Aequorea victoria. It has low acid sensitivity.
   5189..5212    -  misc_feature   CEN4 (fragment): S. cerevisiae CEN4 centromere
   5677..5706    +  CDS            Myc: Myc (human c-Myc proto-oncogene) epitope tag
   5716..5745    +  CDS            Myc: Myc (human c-Myc proto-oncogene) epitope tag
   5755..5784    +  CDS            Myc: Myc (human c-Myc proto-oncogene) epitope tag
   5794..5823    +  CDS            Myc: Myc (human c-Myc proto-oncogene) epitope tag
   5854..6636    +  CDS            EN2 (fragment): HME2_CHICK - Also known as EN-2. Experimental evidence at protein level: Swiss-Prot protein existence level 1. From Gallus gallus (Chicken).
   6688..7620    +  CDS            ERT2: mutated ligand-binding domain of the human estrogen receptor (Feil et al., 1997)
   7705..8412    +  CDS            mCherry: mCherry is a basic (constitutively fluorescent) red fluorescent protein published in 2004, derived from Discosoma sp.. It is reported to be a very rapidly-maturing monomer with low acid sensitivity.
   8435..8564    -  polyA_signal   SV40 poly(A) signal: SV40 polyadenylation signal
   8812..8865    -  CDS            lacI (fragment): lac repressor; lacI; The lac repressor binds to the lac operator to inhibit transcription in E. coli. This inhibition can be relieved by adding lactose or isopropyl-β-D-thiogalactopyranoside (IPTG).
   9048..9636    -  rep_origin     ori: high-copy-number ColE1/pMB1/pBR322/pUC origin of replication
   9807..10667   -  CDS            AmpR: β-lactamase; bla; confers resistance to ampicillin, carbenicillin, and related antibiotics
  10668..10772   -  promoter       AmpR promoter: bla
>Addgene plasmid #184091 | pT22Ubm4Eng2bKRPC(#493) | addgene full sequence | sequence record 363977 | Addgene NGS Result
CTG
[124 nt withheld, positions 4-127]
CGCCCGATACTCCAGCTTTTGTTCCCTTTAGTGAGGGTTAATTGCGCGTTACACAGAGGTGTAAAGTACT
TGAGTAATTTTACTTGATTACTGTACTTAAGTATTATTTTTGGGGATTTTTACTTTACTTGAGTACAATT
AAAAATCAATACTTTTACTTTTACTTAATTACATTTTTTTAGAAAAAAAAGTACTTTTTACTCCTTACAA
TTTTATTTACAGTCAAAAAGTACTTATTTTTTGGAGATCACTTCCTCAGGACCAGACATGATAAGATACA
TTGATGAGTTTGGACAAACCACAACTAGAATGCAGTGAAAAAAATGCTTTATTTGTGAAATTTGTGATGC
TATTGCTTTATTTGTAACCATTATAAGCTGCAATAAACAAGTTGCGTGCGCATTTATTTAAGGTACAGCT
CGTCCATGCCGAGAGTGATCCCGGCGGCGGTCACGAACTCCAGCAGGACCATGTGATCGCGCTTCTCGTT
GGGGTCTTTGCTCAGGGCGGACTGGGTGCTCAGGTAGTGGTTGTCGGGCAGCAGCACGGGGCCGTCGCCG
ATGGGGGTGTTCTGCTGGTAGTGGTCGGCGAGCTGCACGCTGCCGTCCTCGATGTTGTGGCGGATCTTGA
AGTTGGCCTTGATGCCGTTCTTCTGCTTGTCGGCGGTGATATAGACGTTGTGGCTGATGTAGTTGTACTC
CAGCTTGTGCCCCAGGATGTTGCCGTCCTCCTTGAAGTCGATGCCCTTCAGCTCGATGCGGTTCACCAGG
GTGTCGCCCTCGAACTTCACCTCGGCGCGGGTCTTGTAGTTGCCGTCGTCCTTGAAGAAGATGGTGCGCT
CCTGGACGTAGCCTTCGGGCATGGCGGACTTGAAGAAGTCGTGCTGCTTCATGTGGTCGGGGTAGCGGCT
GAAGCACTGCACGCCCCAGGTCAGGGTGGTCACGAGGGTGGGCCAGGGCACGGGCAGCTTGCCGGTGGTG
CAGATGAACTTCAGGGTCAGCTTGCCGTAGGTGGCATCGCCCTCGCCCTCGCCGGACACGCTGAACTTGT
GGCCGTTTACGTCGCCGTCCAGCTCGACCAGGATGGGCACCACCCCGGTGAACAGCTCCTCGCCCTTGCT
CACCATGTCGGCTGGCGACCGGTGGATCATCCCCCGCAAGTCTGACTGAGTGGAAGTTTCAGTTCAATGG
AAGGGAGAAAAGAGCCAGCCTTTATATATGTCATGTATTGCTGCTGTCTGCATGCGATGAACCTAGAGCT
TACTTTTTCTGTCAAGTAAGGCAAAAGCAGAGAACCTTTGTCTTGCATTGTGTTTGATGTTGTGCTGTGA
CAGTCATTTCTTAGTTCATGCTGGTACTTTTGTTCCATAGCTTTACCCAAAGAGTTATCCAGCATTCCCA
GTTATTCCAAAAACTCAATGTCACAAATTTTCCAGTCCATTGCTTAGCAGCGTTGACCCCGGAGACCCTG
ATGTGGTAATTTACAGTGCAATTCAGTTGCTGGTCCAAACACTTTGTAACAGTTTAAAGAATTGTGGTTA
CTAGTAAATCCTTAATTTGGCATCATCTAGGTGTCATTCTTTGCCACTTTTGAATCACACAAATGAACCA
AACAATGGTTAGCTAGCATCAAACATTTACCAAATAATCTCATCAGTGTCACCCCAATGTTTAAGAAGCC
ACATTTTATGTCCCCAGATATATTAATATTATTTTATATATAATTTAAAATAGTAATGTGGTGTTACTGT
ATTTGTCATATAACGCAATATATACAGTATGTCTTTATCTGTATCAATTTTGTGGTCACACCATCAATAA
ACTCCAGTTTAATTATTTAAAATTGGGTAGTGATAACCATATAAAGGAACAGTGGCTAGTTCCATGTTGT
AGCTCCCAACCTGCTTTCAGGTGATCCATGCAGTGTCGTATAAAAAGGTAACAATTTTTAACCTTGGAAA
GCAAGTACACTTAAGGTCCCAGATCTGAAGCTACCCCTAACACACTATTCTACACACAGAAAATGCTCTT
CACTAGGTCGAGACCAGCAAAGTTCTAGAATTTGTCGAAACATTTATGTTATATATTTCCTGAAAAAAAT
TCTGAGTAAGTTCTTAAGTGTTATTGCCAGCAACATAAACAACAGACGGCAAAATGAATAAATGATAACA
AAGCAGTAGGCTTAAATAAACCTAATTTTTATAGGCTGTTCTCTACAACCCTCAAACAGTGATTAGTTTT
GTACTTATAAACTTGCCCTTTCATTCATATTTCAAGAAAATTGGTTCAGAAGATCTGGATATTCTAGCAG
TTGTTCAAGCTCATGGAGGGATCAGTGACCTGATTCCACAATGACTAGGCCTAATCCAGAAATTAGATGA
CTGTCAACATAAAAAGGCACAGCACTCACTAGCTGCCCTATATATTTTATTATATTTTACATATATTATT
TTATTTATTTAGCTCTGAGTGCTGTACTTTCTGGTTAAAGAAAACTGCTTACAACAGCTAACCTGTACTA
CCTCAGGCTCAGGGAATTTGGAACAGGTTTGTCTGGTTTGTTTCTTTAACCATGCATGCTTGTTTTCAAC
TATGGCAACACAGTCACATGGGACATTACAGAAATGATTTGTCGATGACATGCGACTTTTCTTTAATAAA
GCGCAAAGATCCCAAAAAGCAAACTTTTAACAAAAATCATATAATTATATTTTCAATCCAGCTTTGTAGC
AACTTTGTGCTGCTGTTCACTCAGCAACAGATAGTCAGTATAAGGTCAGTGTGTCTCAAAGCAGTGCCAT
CTGTTTCACACATTGCGTTCTATATATAAGTGTGCTGGTTGACACGACACTGTATAAGGCCTAGGCTAAA
ACACAAACAATGTAGAATGACACTGTGTTTTTTTTGTAAACAAATGTTGTTTTTGGTTAAACATCTTTGT
GAAAACATCCTCCTGTCATGTATTTGCTATATTCAAATGTTAAACCCGTGCAGAATAGAACATATACAAA
AAAAAACAACACAACACATTTTTAAACATTATTAAATATCAAGTATTGCTGGCAGTTCTGTTTCTGTTTT
ACAGTACCCTTTGCCACAGTTCTCCGCTTTTCCTGGTCCAGATTCCACAAGTCTGATTCACCAATAGCAA
AGCGAATAAACAACCAAAGCAGCCAATCACTGCTTGTAGACTGTCCTGCGAGACCGGCCCATTCCAGCAC
ATTCTGGAAACTTCCTTTATATGATAATTATAAATACATTTAAATTATTGATACAAAACATGTAATTCCT
AGAACATAACCATAGCAATCATTAGTTTTCAGGGTAATTATGTATTTTTAGGATTTGACTGCGGAAAGAT
CTGGTCATGTGACGTCTCATGAACGTCACGGCCCTGGGTTTCTATAAATACAGTAGGACTCTCGACCATC
GGCAGATTTTTCGAAGAAGAAGATCAGTTTCAGGAGCCGTACTGTTCCGTTTCAACGCAAATATTAACGG
TAAGAGCGAATTTCCTAGTTTGTTTTCATGCCATTCTTTAAAACCATAGCGTATTACTTTAATTATAGTA
AACTTTCGCTTTCTTTATTACAAGAGACGTTTTGTGTTGATTCTCCGCGGACATTTTCGGTCAGACAATC
AGAAAATGACCGCGGAGGACCAGTAACTTGCATTACACGTAAGTTAAATCTTCGTGTATTAAAATGGTTA
GGTTGTTAACGTCAAATAGGTTACCGTGTTTGCGTGTGATCAGGTTGGTTTTGTTAGATTTTTGTCAGTA
TTTTTAATTTATTTGTTTTAGTTTATTTATTTTTTTTGCTGAATCATAGTTTGTGAACAAAGAACCCGGA
TGTTACATACAGTACAGCCGCCATGTTACAGAGAGTTATAACTTAATCATTTTAAAAATAATTTTGCCTT
ACTTTTAGTTTGTCATGTTGAGAAATGAGGAAATGTTAAAATGAGGAAATATCCAATTAATTTAATATAT
CAAAATAATCCATGATTACAATGCACTGAACTGGAGAAAATTAAGATGTTTTCTAGTGTCATGAAACAAA
TGTAAGAGATGTACATTGTAGATGTTTTATGTCAAGAATTGGCTAGTTGATGCAGCATACTGGCGATACT
CAGTTGTAATAACAGTAACGTTACATGTTAATAGACTACTGAGTATGCTGTTCTGTCTATGTATGCTCTG
TAAGCTACGAGAAGGACTTTTTTAAACAGTAAAGGGTGCAATATTTTTACAAATTGAATTAAATAAAGGC
TGTCTATTAAGTAATATGCTTGATATTTTTCTTACTTGATCGGAAATAAGAAAAAATATAAACGTTGTTG
CTCTAAAAATCCTAGTTCAGTTTAGCCAACCACAAATACCTTTTTGTTCCTCCAACAGTTTTTTTTTCTT
CTCTATAATATTTGGCAGTCTATAGTACTCCAAATGTTTCCCCACAGTCTAACTAATTGGTACAGCCAAA
ATCATGACACTTATTGCAATAATAATTTTGGTTCATTGGCATTGTTGATAGCCTGTGCCACTAATATGGT
CGATTGATCATGCTTCAGGAAGAAAACTATATTGTTTGATGTAAGATTATTAAATCTTCACCTGCTTCCA
TTACAAACTATTCCCATCTTATTGAATTCTGGTATGTCTTAAAGGATTAGTTCACTTCCCAAATCAAAAT
TTACTTAGCCTTTTTTCATCCATGATCCCTTTTTTTCATCATTAATGAAGAAATTGTTTTTGAAAAAGTT
TCAAGATTTTTTTCTCTATATTGTGGAGCTTGTTAGTTTAAAATTCCAAAATGCAATATGTGGCTTCAAA
TGGTTCTAAATGATCCCAGTCAAGGAATAACAGTCTTATCTAATGAAACCATTAGACCTTTAAAAATAAA
AAAAATAAAAGTATTTATTTTTAAATGACTGAGTGATTAAGTTGAATTTCAGCGTTTCCTTACTGTGTAG
AAGTCCTTCCTTACTGGCCCCACCCTTTGGTTCTCTGCCAATCTGCTACCTAATGTAATGTTGTGGAACA
TTATTATTCTTTATTTCTTAATTTTTTATTTTTTATTTTAAAACAATGTAAACTGCACAGATGTGCAGTT
TGTTTAAAATGGCCAATGCTTTGGAAATGCATGACATAATTAGATTTCATGATGCACAAAGCCAAATCTC
AGAGCTTGTGCAAAATGAGCTATCATTTCACTAGGTAAGACCCTAAATTTTCATATAGGATCATTTGGAC
AATTTTGCTGCAGGTAAAATGCATTCTATAGTCCACTGTCAGCCATTGTTTTGGATAGTATTTATTTTTC
TCTACAAGTATAGTCAATAGTTTTCTATTATTTTAAAGGTTTGTAACATTTAAGGGTGACCAAATGCAAA
GTAAAATTTCATTTTCGGGTGAACTATCTCGTTTAACATGGGAGAAGTGCAAAACATACATTATTGGCTA
GAACATTGTAGTATTTTTTAAATGGAAATGTGTGATTGCTAATCTTACTTTGAATTTGTTTACAGGGATC
CCATCGATTTAAAGCTATGGAGCAAAAGCTCATTTCTGAAGAGGACTTGAATGAAATGGAGCAAAAGCTC
ATTTCTGAAGAGGACTTGAATGAAATGGAGCAAAAGCTCATTTCTGAAGAGGACTTGAATGAAATGGAGC
AAAAGCTCATTTCTGAAGAGGACTTGAATGAAATGGAGAGCTTGGGCGACCTCACCATGGAAGAAAACGA
TCATAGCAACAGAGATGTGGAGCGCCAGGATTCGGGCGACGAGTCCAATAGGGCTATTCTTCCTCTGTTG
CAGGCTCCTGGAAACGTACTCCCTCACAGAATCACCAACTTTTACATCGACAATATTTTAAGACCAGATT
TTGGCCGCAGGAAAGAAGGAAGCAGACGCGACGAAATTAACATAGTTGAGAGAGAGAACCGCTGTCCATC
GGCCCCCGGATCAGGACAGGTAGCTCCAGTATCGGGGGAAGGAACATCGAGCCCTCGCGCTGTAAACGCA
TCTAAAAAAACTGATATTAGCACGGACGAATCTCTGAAATCCCGTGCAGAGACTGGAGATCAGTGTTTAA
GTTCCGATTCGGACTGCTCACAAAGATGCGCTGCCCAGGCGAAACAGCCTATGCTGAAGCCCGCCAAGGT
ATACTGCACGCGTTATTCAGACAGACCTTCATCTGGACCAAGATCACGCAAACCAAAGAAGAAAACCCCA
ACAAAGGAAGACAAGAGACCGAGAACAGCATTCACAGCGGAGCAACTACAGAGACTCAAGAATGAGTTCC
AGAATAATCGTTACCTGACGGAGCAAAGGAGACAAGCCCTGGCCCAGGAACTCGGCCTGAACGAGTCTCA
GATCAAAATCTGGTTTCAAAACAAAAGGGCAAAGATCAAAAAAGCAACGGGGAACAAAAACACACTTGCC
GTGCACCTGATGGCACAGGGACTTTACAATCACGCCACAGTAACAAAGGACGACAAATCAGACAGTGATG
GACTGCCCGGGCCAGAGAACCTGTACTTCCAGGGGCTCGAGCCCTCTGCCGGAGACATGAGAGCTGCAAA
CCTTTGGCCGAGCCCGCTGATGATTAAACGCTCTAAGAAGAACAGCCTGGCCTTGTCCCTGACCGCCGAC
CAGATGGTCAGTGCCTTGTTGGATGCCGAGCCCCCCATACTCTATTCCGAGTATGATCCTACCAGACCCT
TCAGTGAGGCTTCGATGATGGGCTTACTGACCAACCTGGCAGACAGGGAGCTGGTTCACATGATTAACTG
GGCCAAGAGGGTGCCAGGCTTTGTGGATTTGACCCTCCACGATCAGGTCCACCTCCTAGAATGTGCCTGG
CTAGAGATCCTGATGATTGGTCTCGTCTGGCGCAGCATGGAGCACCCAGTGAAGCTACTGTTTGCTCCTA
ACTTGCTCTTGGACAGGAACCAGGGAAAATGTGTAGAGGGCATGGTGGAGATTTTCGACATGCTGCTGGC
TACATCATCTCGGTTCCGCATGATGAATCTGCAGGGAGAGGAATTTGTGTGCCTCAAATCTATTATTTTG
CTTAATTCTGGAGTTTACACATTTCTGTCCAGCACCCTGAAGTCTCTGGAGGAAAAGGACCATATCCATC
GAGTGCTGGACAAGATCACAGACACTTTGATTCACCTGATGGCTAAGGCTGGCCTGACCCTGCAGCAGCA
GCATCAGAGACTCGCACAGCTTCTCCTGATCCTCTCCCACATCAGGCACATGAGTAACAAAGGCATGGAG
CATCTGTACTCTATGAAGTGCAAGAACGTGGTGCCCCTCTATGATCTGCTGCTGGAGGCGGCGGACGCTC
ACCGCCTACATGCGCCCACTAGCCGTGGAGGGGCATCCGTGGAGGAAACAGACCAAAGCCACTTGGCTAC
TGCGGGCTCTACTTCATCTCATTCCTTGCAAAAGTATTACATCACGGGGGAGGCAGAGGGTTTCCCTGCC
ACAGCACCAGGTTCCGGCAGCGCTACAAACTTCTCTCTGCTCAAGCAGGCTGGAGATGTGGAAGAAAACC
CTGGGCCCGAAGACGGCATGGTGAGCAAGGGCGAGGAGGATAACATGGCTATCATCAAGGAGTTCATGCG
CTTCAAGGTTCACATGGAGGGCTCCGTGAACGGCCACGAGTTCGAGATCGAGGGCGAGGGCGAGGGCCGC
CCCTACGAGGGCACCCAGACCGCCAAGCTGAAGGTGACAAAGGGCGGCCCCCTGCCCTTCGCCTGGGACA
TCCTGAGCCCTCAGTTCATGTACGGCTCCAAAGCCTACGTGAAGCACCCCGCCGACATCCCCGACTACTT
GAAGCTGTCTTTCCCAGAGGGCTTCAAGTGGGAGCGCGTGATGAACTTCGAGGACGGCGGCGTGGTGACA
GTGACCCAGGACTCTTCTCTGCAGGACGGCGAGTTTATCTACAAGGTGAAGCTGCGCGGCACCAACTTCC
CCTCCGACGGCCCCGTAATGCAGAAGAAAACTATGGGATGGGAGGCTTCTTCCGAGCGGATGTACCCAGA
GGACGGAGCCCTGAAGGGCGAGATCAAGCAGAGGCTGAAGCTGAAGGACGGCGGCCACTACGATGCCGAG
GTCAAGACCACCTACAAGGCCAAGAAGCCCGTGCAACTGCCCGGAGCCTACAACGTCAACATCAAGTTGG
ACATCACCTCCCACAACGAGGACTACACCATCGTGGAACAGTACGAACGCGCCGAGGGCCGCCACAGCAC
CGGCGGCATGGACGAGCTGTACAAGTAAGGCGCGCCGATATCTACGTAGACATGATAAGATACATTGATG
AGTTTGGACAAACCACAACTAGAATGCAGTGAAAAAAATGCTTTATTTGTGAAATTTGTGATGCTATTGC
TTTATTTGTAACCATATTAAGCTGCAATAAACAAGTTAACAACAACAATTGCATTCATTTTATGTTTCAG
GTTCAGGGGGAGGTGTGGGAGGTTTTTTCCTGCAGGACTCTAGTCGCGGCCGCTCTTCCGCTAATACTCA
AGTACAATTTTAATGGAGTACTTTTTTACTTTTACTCAAGTAAGATTCTAGCCAGATACTTTTACTTTTA
ATTGAGTAAAATTTTCCCTAAGTACTTGTACTTTCACTTGAGTAAAATTTTTGAGTACTTTTTACACCTC
TGCCCTGCATTAATGAATCGGCCAACGCGCGGGGAGAGGCGGTTTGCGTATTGGGCGCTCTTCCGCTTCC
TCGCTCACTGACTCGCTGCGCTCGGTCGTTCGGCTGCGGCGAGCGGTATCAGCTCACTCAAAGGCGGTAA
TACGGTTATCCACAGAATCAGGGGATAACGCAGGAAAGAACATGTGAGCAAAAGGCCAGCAAAAGGCCAG
GAACCGTAAAAAGGCCGCGTTGCTGGCGTTTTTCCATAGGCTCCGCCCCCCTGACGAGCATCACAAAAAT
CGACGCTCAAGTCAGAGGTGGCGAAACCCGACAGGACTATAAAGATACCAGGCGTTTCCCCCTGGAAGCT
CCCTCGTGCGCTCTCCTGTTCCGACCCTGCCGCTTACCGGATACCTGTCCGCCTTTCTCCCTTCGGGAAG
CGTGGCGCTTTCTCATAGCTCACGCTGTAGGTATCTCAGTTCGGTGTAGGTCGTTCGCTCCAAGCTGGGC
TGTGTGCACGAACCCCCCGTTCAGCCCGACCGCTGCGCCTTATCCGGTAACTATCGTCTTGAGTCCAACC
CGGTAAGACACGACTTATCGCCACTGGCAGCAGCCACTGGTAACAGGATTAGCAGAGCGAGGTATGTAGG
CGGTGCTACAGAGTTCTTGAAGTGGTGGCCTAACTACGGCTACACTAGAAGAACAGTATTTGGTATCTGC
GCTCTGCTGAAGCCAGTTACCTTCGGAAAAAGAGTTGGTAGCTCTTGATCCGGCAAACAAACCACCGCTG
GTAGCGGTGGTTTTTTTGTTTGCAAGCAGCAGATTACGCGCAGAAAAAAAGGATCTCAAGAAGATCCTTT
GATCTTTTCTACGGGGTCTGACGCTCAGTGGAACGAAAACTCACGTTAAGGGATTTTGGTCATGAGATTA
TCAAAAAGGATCTTCACCTAGATCCTTTTAAATTAAAAATGAAGTTTTAAATCAATCTAAAGTATATATG
AGTAAACTTGGTCTGACAGTTACCAATGCTTAATCAGTGAGGCACCTATCTCAGCGATCTGTCTATTTCG
TTCATCCATAGTTGCCTGACTCCCCGTCGTGTAGATAACTACGATACGGGAGGGCTTACCATCTGGCCCC
AGTGCTGCAATGATACCGCGAGACCCACGCTCACCGGCTCCAGATTTATCAGCAATAAACCAGCCAGCCG
GAAGGGCCGAGCGCAGAAGTGGTCCTGCAACTTTATCCGCCTCCATCCAGTCTATTAATTGTTGCCGGGA
AGCTAGAGTAAGTAGTTCGCCAGTTAATAGTTTGCGCAACGTTGTTGCCATTGCTACAGGCATCGTGGTG
TCACGCTCGTCGTTTGGTATGGCTTCATTCAGCTCCGGTTCCCAACGATCAAGGCGAGTTACATGATCCC
CCATGTTGTGCAAAAAAGCGGTTAGCTCCTTCGGTCCTCCGATCGTTGTCAGAAGTAAGTTGGCCGCAGT
GTTATCACTCATGGTTATGGCAGCACTGCATAATTCTCTTACTGTCATGCCATCCGTAAGATGCTTTTCT
GTGACTGGTGAGTACTCAACCAAGTCATTCTGAGAATAGTGTATGCGGCGACCGAGTTGCTCTTGCCCGG
CGTCAATACGGGATAATACCGCGCCACATAGCAGAACTTTAAAAGTGCTCATCATTGGAAAACGTTCTTC
GGGGCGAAAACTCTCAAGGATCTTACCGCTGTTGAGATCCAGTTCGATGTAACCCACTCGTGCACCCAAC
TGATCTTCAGCATCTTTTACTTTCACCAGCGTTTCTGGGTGAGCAAAAACAGGAAGGCAAAATGCCGCAA
AAAAGGGAATAAGGGCGACACGGAAATGTTGAATACTCATACTCTTCCTTTTTCAATATTATTGAAGCAT
TTATCAGGGTTATTGTCTCATGAGCGGATACATATTTGAATGTATTTAGAAAAATAAACAAATAGGGGTT
CCGCGCACATTTCCCCGAAAAGTGCCAC
